>Addgene plasmid #65763 | pFRT-TODestGFP_HuD | depositor full sequence | sequence record 115023 | pFRT-TODestGFP_HuD sequence 7176 bps
GGTAAGCCTATCCCTAACCCTCTCCTCGGTCTCGATTCTACGGACGGATCGGGAGATCTCCCGATCCCCT
ATGGTGCACTCTCAGTACAATCTGCTCTGATGCCGCATAGTTAAGCCAGTATCTGCTCCCTGCTTGTGTG
TTGGAGGTCGCTGAGTAGTGCGCGAGCAAAATTTAAGCTACAACAAGGCAAGGCTTGACCGACAATTGCA
TGAAGAATCTGCTTAGGGTTAGGCGTTTTGCGCTGCTTCGCGATGTACGGGCCAGATATACGCGTTGACA
TTGATTATTGACTAGTTATTAATAGTAATCAATTACGGGGTCATTAGTTCATAGCCCATATATGGAGTTC
CGCGTTACATAACTTACGGTAAATGGCCCGCCTGGCTGACCGCCCAACGACCCCCGCCCATTGACGTCAA
TAATGACGTATGTTCCCATAGTAACGCCAATAGGGACTTTCCATTGACGTCAATGGGTGGAGTATTTACG
GTAAACTGCCCACTTGGCAGTACATCAAGTGTATCATATGCCAAGTACGCCCCCTATTGACGTCAATGAC
GGTAAATGGCCCGCCTGGCATTATGCCCAGTACATGACCTTATGGGACTTTCCTACTTGGCAGTACATCT
ACGTATTAGTCATCGCTATTACCATGGTGATGCGGTTTTGGCAGTACATCAATGGGCGTGGATAGCGGTT
TGACTCACGGGGATTTCCAAGTCTCCACCCCATTGACGTCAATGGGAGTTTGTTTTGGAACCAAAATCAA
CGGGACTTTCCAAAATGTCGTAACAACTCCGCCCCATTGACGCAAATGGGCGGTAGGCGTGTACGGTGGG
AGGTCTATATAAGCAGAGCTCTCCCTATCAGTGATAGAGATCTCCCTATCAGTGATAGAGATCGTCGACG
AGCTCGTTTAGTGAACCGTCAGATCGCCTGGAGACGCCATCCACGCTGTTTTGACCTCCATAGAAGACAC
CGGGACCGATCCAGCCTCCGGACTCTAGCGTTTAAACTTAAGCTTGGTACCATGGTGAGCAAGGGCGAGG
AGCTGTTCACCGGGGTGGTGCCCATCCTGGTCGAGCTGGACGGCGACGTAAACGGCCACAAGTTCAGCGT
GTCCGGCGAGGGCGAGGGCGATGCCACCTACGGCAAGCTGACCCTGAAGTTCATCTGCACCACCGGCAAG
CTGCCCGTGCCCTGGCCCACCCTCGTGACCACCCTGACCTACGGCGTGCAGTGCTTCAGCCGCTACCCCG
ACCACATGAAGCAGCACGACTTCTTCAAGTCCGCCATGCCCGAAGGCTACGTCCAGGAGCGCACCATCTT
CTTCAAGGACGACGGCAACTACAAGACCCGCGCCGAGGTGAAGTTCGAGGGCGACACCCTGGTGAACCGC
ATCGAGCTGAAGGGCATCGACTTCAAGGAGGACGGCAACATCCTGGGGCACAAGCTGGAGTACAACTACA
ACAGCCACAACGTCTATATCATGGCCGACAAGCAGAAGAACGGCATCAAGGTGAACTTCAAGATCCGCCA
CAACATCGAGGACGGCAGCGTGCAGCTCGCCGACCACTACCAGCAGAACACCCCCATCGGCGACGGCCCC
GTGCTGCTGCCCGACAACCACTACCTGAGCACCCAGTCCGCCCTGAGCAAAGACCCCAACGAGAAGCGCG
ATCACATGGTCCTGCTGGAGTTCGTGACCGCCGCCGGGATCACTCTCGGCATGGACGAGCTGTACAAGAA
GCTTACAAGTTTGTACAAAAAAGCAGGCTCCACCATGGGAACCAATTCAGTCGACATGGTTATGATAATT
AGCACCATGGAGCCTCAGGTGTCAAATGGTCCGACATCCAATACAAGCAATGGACCCTCCAGCAACAACA
GAAACTGTCCTTCTCCCATGCAAACAGGGGCAACCACAGATGACAGCAAAACCAACCTCATCGTCAACTA
TTTACCCCAGAATATGACCCAAGAAGAATTCAGGAGTCTCTTCGGGAGCATTGGTGAAATAGAATCCTGC
AAACTTGTGAGAGACAAAATTACAGGACAGAGTTTAGGGTATGGATTTGTTAACTATATTGATCCAAAGG
ATGCAGAGAAAGCCATCAACACTTTAAATGGACTCAGACTCCAGACCAAAACCATAAAGGTCTCATATGC
CCGTCCGAGCTCTGCCTCAATCAGGGATGCTAACCTCTATGTTAGCGGCCTTCCCAAAACCATGACCCAG
AAGGAACTGGAGCAACTTTTCTCGCAATACGGCCGTATCATCACCTCACGAATCCTGGTTGATCAAGTCA
CAGGAGTGTCCAGAGGGGTGGGATTCATCCGCTTTGATAAGAGGATTGAGGCAGAAGAAGCCATCAAAGG
GCTGAATGGCCAGAAGCCCAGCGGTGCTACGGAACCGATTACTGTGAAGTTTGCCAACAACCCCAGCCAG
AAGTCCAGCCAGGCCCTGCTCTCCCAGCTCTACCAGTCCCCTAACCGGCGCTACCCAGGTCCACTTCACC
ACCAGGCTCAGAGGTTCAGGCTGGACAATTTGCTTAATATGGCCTATGGCGTAAAGAGGTTCTCCCCAAT
TACCATTGATGGAATGACAAGCCTTGTGGGAATGAACATCCCTGGTCACACAGGAACTGGGTGGTGCATC
TTTGTCTACAACCTGTCCCCCGATTCCGATGAGAGTGTCCTCTGGCAGCTCTTTGGCCCCTTTGGAGCAG
TGAACAACGTAAAGGTGATTCGTGACTTCAACACCAACAAGTGCAAGGGATTCGGCTTTGTCACCATGAC
CAACTATGATGAGGCGGCCATGGCCATCGCCAGCCTCAACGGGTACCGCCTGGGAGACAGAGTGTTGCAA
GTTTCCTTTAAAACCAACAAAGCCCACAAGTCCTGAGCGGCCGCACTCGAGATATCTAGACCCAGCTTTC
TTGTACAAAGTGGTTGATATCCAGCACAGTGGCGGCCGCTCAAGTCTAGAGGGCCCGCGGTTCGAAGGTA
AGCCTATCCCTAACCCTCTCCTCGGTCTCGATTCTACGCGTACCGGATCCGCGGCCGCATAGATAACTGA
TCCAGTGTGCCTCGAGTCTAGAGGGCCCGTTTAAACCCGCTGATCAGCCTCGACTGTGCCTTCTAGTTGC
CAGCCATCTGTTGTTTGCCCCTCCCCCGTGCCTTCCTTGACCCTGGAAGGTGCCACTCCCACTGTCCTTT
CCTAATAAAATGAGGAAATTGCATCGCATTGTCTGAGTAGGTGTCATTCTATTCTGGGGGGTGGGGTGGG
GCAGGACAGCAAGGGGGAGGATTGGGAAGACAATAGCAGGCATGCTGGGGATGCGGTGGGCTCTATGGCT
TCTGAGGCGGAAAGAACCAGCTGGGGCTCTAGGGGGTATCCCC
[124 nt withheld, positions 3404-3527]
C
[91 nt withheld, positions 3529-3619]
AGGGTGATGGTTCACGTACCTAGAAGTTCCTATTCCGAAGTTCCTATTCTCTAGAAAGTATAGGAACTTC
CTTGGCCAAAAAGCCTGAACTCACCGCGACGTCTGTCGAGAAGTTTCTGATCGAAAAGTTCGACAGCGTC
TCCGACCTGATGCAGCTCTCGGAGGGCGAAGAATCTCGTGCTTTCAGCTTCGATGTAGGAGGGCGTGGAT
ATGTCCTGCGGGTAAATAGCTGCGCCGATGGTTTCTACAAAGATCGTTATGTTTATCGGCACTTTGCATC
GGCCGCGCTCCCGATTCCGGAAGTGCTTGACATTGGGGAATTCAGCGAGAGCCTGACCTATTGCATCTCC
CGCCGTGCACAGGGTGTCACGTTGCAAGACCTGCCTGAAACCGAACTGCCCGCTGTTCTGCAGCCGGTCG
CGGAGGCCATGGATGCGATCGCTGCGGCCGATCTTAGCCAGACGAGCGGGTTCGGCCCATTCGGACCGCA
AGGAATCGGTCAATACACTACATGGCGTGATTTCATATGCGCGATTGCTGATCCCCATGTGTATCACTGG
CAAACTGTGATGGACGACACCGTCAGTGCGTCCGTCGCGCAGGCTCTCGATGAGCTGATGCTTTGGGCCG
AGGACTGCCCCGAAGTCCGGCACCTCGTGCACGCGGATTTCGGCTCCAACAATGTCCTGACGGACAATGG
CCGCATAACAGCGGTCATTGACTGGAGCGAGGCGATGTTCGGGGATTCCCAATACGAGGTCGCCAACATC
TTCTTCTGGAGGCCGTGGTTGGCTTGTATGGAGCAGCAGACGCGCTACTTCGAGCGGAGGCATCCGGAGC
TTGCAGGATCGCCGCGGCTCCGGGCGTATATGCTCCGCATTGGTCTTGACCAACTCTATCAGAGCTTGGT
TGACGGCAATTTCGATGATGCAGCTTGGGCGCAGGGTCGATGCGACGCAATCGTCCGATCCGGAGCCGGG
ACTGTCGGGCGTACACAAATCGCCCGCAGAAGCGCGGCCGTCTGGACCGATGGCTGTGTAGAAGTACTCG
CCGATAGTGGAAACCGACGCCCCAGCACTCGTCCGAGGGCAAAGGAATAGCACGTACTACGAGATTTCGA
TTCCACCGCCGCCTTCTATGAAAGGTTGGGCTTCGGAATCGTTTTCCGGGACGCCGGCTGGATGATCCTC
CAGCGCGGGGATCTCATGCTGGAGTTCTTCGCCCACCCCAACTTGTTTATTGCAGCTTATAATGGTTACA
AATAAAGCAATAGCATCACAAATTTCACAAATAAAGCATTTTTTTCACTGCATTCTAGTTGTGGTTTGTC
CAAACTCATCAATGTATCTTATCATGTCTGTATACCGTCGACCTCTAGCTAGAGCTTGGCGTAATCATGG
TCATAGCTGTTTCCTGTGTGAAATTGTTATCCGCTCACAATTCCACACAACATACGAGCCGGAAGCATAA
AGTGTAAAGCCTGGGGTGCCTAATGAGTGAGCTAACTCACATTAATTGCGTTGCGCTCACTGCCCGCTTT
CCAGTCGGGAAACCTGTCGTGCCAGCTGCATTAATGAATCGGCCAACGCGCGGGGAGAGGCGGTTTGCGT
ATTGGGCGCTCTTCCGCTTCCTCGCTCACTGACTCGCTGCGCTCGGTCGTTCGGCTGCGGCGAGCGGTAT
CAGCTCACTCAAAGGCGGTAATACGGTTATCCACAGAATCAGGGGATAACGCAGGAAAGAACATGTGAGC
AAAAGGCCAGCAAAAGGCCAGGAACCGTAAAAAGGCCGCGTTGCTGGCGTTTTTCCATAGGCTCCGCCCC
CCTGACGAGCATCACAAAAATCGACGCTCAAGTCAGAGGTGGCGAAACCCGACAGGACTATAAAGATACC
AGGCGTTTCCCCCTGGAAGCTCCCTCGTGCGCTCTCCTGTTCCGACCCTGCCGCTTACCGGATACCTGTC
CGCCTTTCTCCCTTCGGGAAGCGTGGCGCTTTCTCATAGCTCACGCTGTAGGTATCTCAGTTCGGTGTAG
GTCGTTCGCTCCAAGCTGGGCTGTGTGCACGAACCCCCCGTTCAGCCCGACCGCTGCGCCTTATCCGGTA
ACTATCGTCTTGAGTCCAACCCGGTAAGACACGACTTATCGCCACTGGCAGCAGCCACTGGTAACAGGAT
TAGCAGAGCGAGGTATGTAGGCGGTGCTACAGAGTTCTTGAAGTGGTGGCCTAACTACGGCTACACTAGA
AGGACAGTATTTGGTATCTGCGCTCTGCTGAAGCCAGTTACCTTCGGAAAAAGAGTTGGTAGCTCTTGAT
CCGGCAAACAAACCACCGCTGGTAGCGGTGGTTTTTTTGTTTGCAAGCAGCAGATTACGCGCAGAAAAAA
AGGATCTCAAGAAGATCCTTTGATCTTTTCTACGGGGTCTGACGCTCAGTGGAACGAAAACTCACGTTAA
GGGATTTTGGTCATGAGATTATCAAAAAGGATCTTCACCTAGATCCTTTTAAATTAAAAATGAAGTTTTA
AATCAATCTAAAGTATATATGAGTAAACTTGGTCTGACAGTTACCAATGCTTAATCAGTGAGGCACCTAT
CTCAGCGATCTGTCTATTTCGTTCATCCATAGTTGCCTGACTCCCCGTCGTGTAGATAACTACGATACGG
GAGGGCTTACCATCTGGCCCCAGTGCTGCAATGATACCGCGAGACCCACGCTCACCGGCTCCAGATTTAT
CAGCAATAAACCAGCCAGCCGGAAGGGCCGAGCGCAGAAGTGGTCCTGCAACTTTATCCGCCTCCATCCA
GTCTATTAATTGTTGCCGGGAAGCTAGAGTAAGTAGTTCGCCAGTTAATAGTTTGCGCAACGTTGTTGCC
ATTGCTACAGGCATCGTGGTGTCACGCTCGTCGTTTGGTATGGCTTCATTCAGCTCCGGTTCCCAACGAT
CAAGGCGAGTTACATGATCCCCCATGTTGTGCAAAAAAGCGGTTAGCTCCTTCGGTCCTCCGATCGTTGT
CAGAAGTAAGTTGGCCGCAGTGTTATCACTCATGGTTATGGCAGCACTGCATAATTCTCTTACTGTCATG
CCATCCGTAAGATGCTTTTCTGTGACTGGTGAGTACTCAACCAAGTCATTCTGAGAATAGTGTATGCGGC
GACCGAGTTGCTCTTGCCCGGCGTCAATACGGGATAATACCGCGCCACATAGCAGAACTTTAAAAGTGCT
CATCATTGGAAAACGTTCTTCGGGGCGAAAACTCTCAAGGATCTTACCGCTGTTGAGATCCAGTTCGATG
TAACCCACTCGTGCACCCAACTGATCTTCAGCATCTTTTACTTTCACCAGCGTTTCTGGGTGAGCAAAAA
CAGGAAGGCAAAATGCCGCAAAAAAGGGAATAAGGGCGACACGGAAATGTTGAATACTCATACTCTTCCT
TTTTCAATATTATTGAAGCATTTATCAGGGTTATTGTCTCATGAGCGGATACATATTTGAATGTATTTAG
AAAAATAAACAAATAGGGGTTCCGCGCACATTTCCCCGAAAAGTGCCACCTGACGTC
Features (pLannotate 1.2.2; 27 found; start..end, strand, type, name):
      1..42      +  CDS            V5 tag: epitope tag from simian virus 5
     70..122     -  misc_feature   bom (fragment): basis of mobility region from pBR322
    277..656     +  enhancer       CMV enhancer: human cytomegalovirus immediate early enhancer
    729..746     -  promoter       CMV promoter (fragment): human cytomegalovirus (CMV) immediate early promoter
    809..860     +  promoter       CMVd2 promoter: truncated human cytomegalovirus (CMV) immediate early promoter that yields moderately reduced expression relative to the full-length promoter
    862..881     +  promoter       PLtetO-1 promoter (fragment): modified phage lambda PL promoter with tet operator sites (Lutz and Bujard, 1997)
    883..902     +  promoter       PLtetO-1 promoter (fragment): modified phage lambda PL promoter with tet operator sites (Lutz and Bujard, 1997)
    910..943     +  promoter       TRE3GV promoter (fragment): 3rd-generation Tet-responsive promoter that can be activated by binding of Tet-On® 3G, optimized for retroviral and lentiviral vectors
   1032..1748    +  CDS            EGFP: EGFP is a basic (constitutively fluorescent) green fluorescent protein published in 1996, derived from Aequorea victoria. It is reported to be a rapidly-maturing weak dimer with moderate acid sensitivity.
   1755..1779    +  protein_bind   attB1: mutant version of attB; recombination site for the Gateway® BP reaction BP Clonase™
   1812..2903    +  CDS            ELAVL4 (fragment): ELAV4_HUMAN - Also known as HUD, PNEM. Experimental evidence at protein level: Swiss-Prot protein existence level 1. RNA-binding protein that is involved in the post- transcriptional regulation of mRNAs (PubMed:7898713, PubMed:10710437, PubMed:12034726, PubMed:12468554, PubMed:17035636, PubMed:17234598). Plays a role in the regulation of mRNA stability, alternative splicing and translation (PubMed:7898713, PubMed:10710437, PubMed:12034726, PubMed:12468554, PubMed:17035636, PubMed:17234598). Binds to AU-rich element (ARE) sequences in the 3' untranslated region (UTR) of target mRNAs, including
   2930..2954    -  protein_bind   attB2: mutant version of attB; recombination site for the Gateway® BP reaction BP Clonase™
   3007..3048    +  CDS            V5 tag: epitope tag from simian virus 5
   3134..3358    +  polyA_signal   bGH poly(A) signal: bovine growth hormone polyadenylation signal
   3362..3383    +  promoter       SV40 promoter (fragment): SV40 enhancer and early promoter
   3404..3637    +  rep_origin     f1 ori (fragment) (sequence partly withheld): f1 bacteriophage origin of replication; arrow indicates direction of (+) strand synthesis
   3642..3689    +  protein_bind   FRT: FLP-mediated recombination occurs in the 8-bp core sequence TCTAGAAA (Turan and Bode, 2011). FLP recombinase from the Saccharomyces cerevisiae 2μ plasmid
   3697..4719    +  CDS            HygR: aminoglycoside phosphotransferase from E. coli; aph(4)-Ia; confers resistance to hygromycin
   4729..4854    +  CDS            ble (fragment): BLE_KLEPN - Experimental evidence at protein level: Swiss-Prot protein existence level 1. Binding protein with a strong affinity to the bleomycin family of antibiotics. Binds to CL990; an antimitotic-antibiotic compound. From Klebsiella pneumoniae.
   4849..4970    +  polyA_signal   SV40 poly(A) signal: SV40 polyadenylation signal
   5043..5059    -  protein_bind   lac operator: The lac repressor binds to the lac operator to inhibit transcription in E. coli. This inhibition can be relieved by adding lactose or isopropyl-β-D-thiogalactopyranoside (IPTG). lac repressor encoded by lacI
   5067..5097    -  promoter       lac promoter: promoter for the E. coli lac operon
   5112..5133    -  protein_bind   CAP binding site: CAP binding activates transcription in the presence of cAMP. E. coli catabolite activator protein
   5146..5238    -  CDS            lacI (fragment): lac repressor; lacI; The lac repressor binds to the lac operator to inhibit transcription in E. coli. This inhibition can be relieved by adding lactose or isopropyl-β-D-thiogalactopyranoside (IPTG).
   5421..6009    -  rep_origin     ori: high-copy-number ColE1/pMB1/pBR322/pUC origin of replication
   6180..7040    -  CDS            AmpR: β-lactamase; bla; confers resistance to ampicillin, carbenicillin, and related antibiotics
   7041..7145    -  promoter       AmpR promoter: bla
