[The description below was written by a language model from this plasmid's Addgene catalogue record and pLannotate feature annotations shown in this document.]
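Description:
pFRT-TODestGFP_HuD is a mammalian expression plasmid built on a laboratory-modified pcDNA5/FRT backbone and designed for tetracycline-regulated expression of GFP-tagged human HuD (ELAVL4). HuD is a neuronal RNA-binding protein that recognises AU-rich elements in 3' UTRs and influences mRNA stability, splicing and translation. In bacteria the plasmid is maintained through a high-copy ColE1/pUC-type origin and selected with ampicillin via the β-lactamase gene. A partial f1 origin is also annotated.

The expression cassette consists of the CMV enhancer and promoter followed by two short tet operator-like elements. This matches the catalogue's "CMV, 2x Tet" description, so transcription can be held off by the Tet repressor and induced with tetracycline or doxycycline in suitable host cells. Downstream lies EGFP, then an attB1 site, the ELAVL4 coding sequence (annotated as a fragment) and attB2. This layout reflects insertion of the gene by Gateway recombination into a destination vector, giving an N-terminal EGFP fusion. A V5 tag follows attB2 ahead of the bGH polyadenylation signal, but the record does not show whether it is translated in frame with the insert. The catalogue also lists an N-terminal FLAG-HA tag, which does not appear in the feature table.

An FRT site sits directly upstream of a hygromycin resistance gene that has no annotated promoter of its own and is followed by an SV40 poly(A) signal. This is the standard Flp-In arrangement. FLP-mediated integration at a genomic FRT site activates hygromycin resistance and yields isogenic, single-copy stable lines. Blasticidin is listed as a selectable marker, but no such gene is annotated. It probably refers to selection of the Tet repressor in the host cell line.
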