Addgene plasmid #65763: pFRT-TODestGFP_HuD
Purpose: expresses GFP-tagged HuD in mammalian cells
Depositing lab: Thomas Tuschl.
Backbone
  Vector backbone: pcDNA5/FRT
  Backbone manufacturer: Life Technologies, Modified by Tuschl lab
  Backbone size w/o insert (bp): 5372
  Vector type: Mammalian Expression
  Selectable markers: Hygromycin, Blasticidin
Growth in bacteria
  Bacterial resistance: Ampicillin, 100 μg/mL
  Growth temperature: 37°C
  Growth strain: Top10
  Copy number: Unknown
Gene/Insert
  Gene/Insert name: ELAVL4
  Species: H. sapiens (human)
  Entrez Gene: ELAVL4 (a.k.a. HUD, PNEM)
  Promoter: CMV, 2x Tet
  Tag / fusion protein: FLAG HA (N terminal on backbone); V5 (C terminal on backbone)
  Cloning method: Gateway Cloning
  Sequencing primers: 5′ CMV Forward; 3′ BGH Reverse
Terms and licenses: Academic/Nonprofit Terms; Industry Terms: Not Available to Industry
How to cite: pFRT-TODestGFP_HuD was a gift from Thomas Tuschl (Addgene plasmid # 65763 ; http://n2t.net/addgene:65763 ; RRID:Addgene_65763)
