>Addgene plasmid #65763 | pFRT-TODestGFP_HuD | addgene partial sequence | sequence record 115020 | CMV-F 5'-CGCAAATGGGCGGTAGGCGTG-3'
GATAGAGATCTCCCTATCAGTGATAGAGATCGTCGACGAGCTCGTTTAGTGAACCGTCAGATCGCCTGGA
GACGCCATCCACGCTGTTTTGACCTCCATAGAAGACACCGGGACCGATCCAGCCTCCGGACTCTAGCGTT
TAAACTTAAGCTTGGTACCATGGTGAGCAAGGGCGAGGAGCTGTTCACCGGGGTGGTGCCCATCCTGGTC
GAGCTGGACGGCGACGTAAACGGCCACAAGTTCAGCGTGTCCGGCGAGGGCGAGGGCGATGCCACCTACG
GCAAGCTGACCCTGAAGTTCATCTGCACCACCGGCAAGCTGCCCGTGCCCTGGCCCACCCTCGTGACCAC
CCTGACCTACGGCGTGCAGTGCTTCAGCCGCTACCCCGACCACATGAAGCAGCACGACTTCTTCAAGTCC
GCCATGCCCGAAGGCTACGTCCAGGAGCGCACCATCTTCTTCAAGGACGACGGCAACTACAAGACCCGCG
CCGAGGTGAAGTTCGAGGGCGACACCCTGGTGAACCGCATCGAGCTGAAGGGCATCGACTTCAAGGAGGA
CGGCAACATCCTGGGGCACAAGCTGGAGTACAACTACAACAGCCACAACGTCTATATCATGGCCGACAAG
CAGAAGAACGGCATCAAGGTGAACTTCAAGATCCGCCACAACATCGAGGACGGCAGCGTGCAGCTCGCCG
ACCACTACCAGCAGAACACCCCCATCGGCGACGGCCCCGTGCTGCTGCCCGACAACCACTACCTGAGCAC
CCAGTCCGCCCTGAGCAAAGACCCCAACGAGAAGCGCGATCACATGGTCC
