>Addgene plasmid #65763 | pFRT-TODestGFP_HuD | addgene partial sequence | sequence record 115022 | BGH-rev 5'-TAGAAGGCACAGTCGAGG-3'
CCGAGGAGAGGGTTAGGGATAGGCTTACCTTCGAACCGCGGGCCCTCTAGACTTGAGCGGCCGCCACTGT
GCTGGATATCAACCACTTTGTACAAGAAAGCTGGGTCTAGATATCTCGAGTGCGGCCGCTCAGGACTTGT
GGGCTTTGTTGGTTTTAAAGGAAACTTGCAACACTCTGTCTCCCAGGCGGTACCCGTTGAGGCTGGCGAT
GGCCATGGCCGCCTCATCATAGTTGGTCATGGTGACAAAGCCGAATCCCTTGCACTTGTTGGTGTTGAAG
TCACGAATCACCTTTACGTTGTTCACTGCTCCAAAGGGGCCAAAGAGCTGCCAGAGGACACTCTCATCGG
AATCGGGGGACAGGTTGTAGACAAAGATGCACCACCCAGTTCCTGTGTGACCAGGGATGTTCATTCCCAC
AAGGCTTGTCATTCCATCAATGGTAATTGGGGAGAACCTCTTTACGCCATAGGCCATATTAAGCAAATTG
TCCAGCCTGAACCTCTGAGCCTGGTGGTGAAGTGGACCTGGGTAGCGCCGGTTAGGGGACTGGTAGAGCT
GGGAGAGCAGGGCCTGGCTGGACTTCTGGCTGGGGTTGTTGGCAAACTTCACAGTAATCGGTTCCGTAGC
ACCGCTGGGCTTCTGGCCATTCAGCCCTTTGATGGCTTCTTCTGCCTCAATCCTCTTATCAAAGCGGATG
AATCCCACCCCTCTGGACAC
